Addgene plasmid #115066: AT5G37450 X025_pECIA2
Purpose: Bait vector AT5G37450 X025_pECIA2 should be used with prey vector AT5G37450 X025_pECIA14.
Depositing lab: Youssef Belkhadir. Depositing organization: Gregor Mendel Institute of Molecular Plant Biology. Publication: An extracellular network of Arabidopsis leucine-rich repeat receptor kinases. Smakowska-Luzan E, Mott GA, Parys K, Stegmann M, Howton TC, Layeghifard M, Neuhold J, Lehner A, Kong J, Grunwald K, Weinberger N, Satbhai SB, Mayer D, Busch W, Madalinski M, Stolt-Bergner P, Provart NJ, Mukhtar MS, Zipfel C, Desveaux D, Guttman DS, Belkhadir Y. Nature. 2018 Jan 18;553(7688):342-346. doi: 10.1038/nature25184. Epub 2018 Jan 10. PubMed 29320478.
Backbone
  Vector backbone: pECIA2
  Backbone manufacturer: Chris Garcia (Addgene plasmid # 47032)
  Vector type: Insect Expression
Growth in bacteria
  Bacterial resistance: Ampicillin, 100 μg/mL
  Growth temperature: 37°C
  Growth strain: DH5alpha
  Copy number: High Copy
Gene/Insert
  Gene/Insert name: AT5G37450
  Species: A. thaliana (mustard weed)
  Entrez Gene: AT5G37450 (a.k.a. AT5G37450, T25O11.15, T25O11_15)
  Promoter: Metallothionein (Copper-Inducible)
  Tag / fusion protein: Fc, V5 and hexahistidine tags (C terminal on backbone)
  Cloning method: Ligation Independent Cloning
Terms and licenses: Academic/Nonprofit Terms; Industry Terms: Not Available to Industry
Depositor comments: Plasmid for secreted expression in Drosophila cell culture by induction via CuSO4. Insert is an extracellular domain of indicated LRR-RK, C-terminally tagged with Fc, V5 and hexahistidine tags. Insert Protein Sequence: THPTDVSALQYVHRKLKDPLNHLQDWKKTDPCASNWTGVICIPDPSDGFLHVKELRLLNMNLTGQLAPELGLLSNLTILNFMWNDLTGQIPPELGNLTHLIFLLLSGNQLTGSLPQELGSLSNLLILQIDYNEISGKLPTSLANLKKLKHFHMNNNSITGQIPPEYSTLTNVLHFLMDNNKLTGNLPPELAQMPSLRILQLDGSNFDGTEIPSSYGSIPNLVKLSLRNCNLEGPIPDLSKSLVLYYLDISSNKLTGEIPKNKFSANITTINLYNNLLSGSIPSNFSGLPRLQRLQVQNNNLSGEIPVIWENRILKAEEKLILDLRNNMFSNVSSVLLNPPSNVTVKLYGNPVCANVNAGKLADLCGISTLEVESPATSSETISTGDCKRQSCPVSENYDYVIGSPVACFCAAPLGIDLRLRSPSFSDFRPYKVSYMLDVASPKNLGINPYQISIDTFAWQSGPRLFMNMKIFPEYSELNSKFNSTEVQRIVDFFATFTLNTDDSLGPYEIISINTGAYKDGNTHIFYSSLCIKRVFIYVTPVYEVTIIFPKKS
How to cite: AT5G37450 X025_pECIA2 was a gift from Youssef Belkhadir (Addgene plasmid # 115066)
