[The description below was written by a language model from this plasmid's Addgene catalogue record and pLannotate feature annotations shown in this document.]
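Description:
AT5G37450 X025_pECIA2 is an insect-cell expression plasmid built on the pECIA2 backbone for secreted production of a plant receptor ectodomain in Drosophila cell culture. It is maintained in E. coli as a high-copy plasmid through a ColE1/pUC-type origin and selected with ampicillin via the β-lactamase gene. The remaining bacterial annotations (lac promoter and operator, CAP site, and fragments of lacZα, lacI, rop and bom) are backbone remnants with no role in expression of the insert.

The expression cassette is driven by the Drosophila metallothionein promoter, which is induced by adding copper sulfate to the culture. Downstream, a Drosophila BiP signal sequence directs the product into the secretory pathway. It is fused in frame to the extracellular domain of the Arabidopsis thaliana leucine-rich repeat receptor kinase encoded by AT5G37450, inserted by ligation-independent cloning. The ectodomain is followed by a fragment of the human IgG1 heavy-chain constant region (Fc), a V5 epitope tag and, according to the catalogue entry, a hexahistidine tag, although the feature table does not annotate the latter separately. An SV40 polyadenylation signal lies downstream of the coding region, annotated on the reverse strand.

The record designates this as the "bait" construct, meant to be used with the matching prey vector carrying the same ectodomain in pECIA14. It comes from a study mapping an extracellular interaction network among Arabidopsis LRR receptor kinases. In that kind of assay the Fc tag typically allows the secreted bait to be captured and dimerised, while the V5 and His tags offer options for detection or purification, though the record does not spell out these roles.
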