Features (pLannotate 1.2.2; 18 found; start..end, strand, type, name):
     23..449     +  promoter       MT promoter: Drosophila metallothionein promoter
    467..520     +  sig_peptide    BiP signal sequence: Drosophila BiP signal sequence
    521..2107    +  CDS            Y5374_ARATH (fragment): Experimental evidence at protein level: Swiss-Prot protein existence level 1. From Arabidopsis thaliana (Mouse-ear cress).
   2138..2818    +  CDS            IGHG1 (fragment): IGHG1_HUMAN - Experimental evidence at protein level: Swiss-Prot protein existence level 1. Constant region of immunoglobulin heavy chains. Immunoglobulins, also known as antibodies, are membrane-bound or secreted glycoproteins produced by B lymphocytes. In the recognition phase of humoral immunity, the membrane-bound immunoglobulins serve as receptors which, upon binding of a specific antigen, trigger the clonal expansion and differentiation of B lymphocytes into immunoglobulins- secreting plasma cells. Secreted immunoglobulins mediate the effector phase of humoral immunity, which results in
   2837..2878    +  CDS            V5 tag: epitope tag from simian virus 5
   2978..3112    -  polyA_signal   SV40 poly(A) signal: SV40 polyadenylation signal
   3135..3219    -  CDS            large T antigen (fragment): large T antigen from SV40 (simian virus 40)
   3219..3243    +  misc_feature   MCS (fragment): pUC18/19 multiple cloning site
   3280..3296    -  protein_bind   lac operator: The lac repressor binds to the lac operator to inhibit transcription in E. coli. This inhibition can be relieved by adding lactose or isopropyl-β-D-thiogalactopyranoside (IPTG). lac repressor encoded by lacI
   3304..3334    -  promoter       lac promoter: promoter for the E. coli lac operon
   3349..3370    -  protein_bind   CAP binding site: CAP binding activates transcription in the presence of cAMP. E. coli catabolite activator protein
   3383..3475    -  CDS            lacI (fragment): lac repressor; lacI; The lac repressor binds to the lac operator to inhibit transcription in E. coli. This inhibition can be relieved by adding lactose or isopropyl-β-D-thiogalactopyranoside (IPTG).
   3658..4246    -  rep_origin     ori: high-copy-number ColE1/pMB1/pBR322/pUC origin of replication
   4417..5277    -  CDS            AmpR: β-lactamase; bla; confers resistance to ampicillin, carbenicillin, and related antibiotics
   5278..5382    -  promoter       AmpR promoter: bla
   5477..5512    +  CDS            rop (fragment): Rop protein, which maintains plasmids at low copy number; rop
   5614..5713    +  misc_feature   bom (fragment): basis of mobility region from pBR322
   5719..21      -  CDS            lacZα (fragment) (across the origin): LacZα fragment of β-galactosidase; lacZ fragment
>Addgene plasmid #115066 | AT5G37450 X025_pECIA2 | addgene full sequence | sequence record 297044 | Addgene NGS Result
GTAAAACGACGGCCAGTGAATTAATTCGTTGCAGGACAGGATGTGGTGCCCGATGTGACTAGCTCTTTGC
TGCAGGCCGTCCTATCCTCTGGTTCCGATAAGAGACCCAGAACTCCGGCCCCCCACCGCCCACCGCCACC
CCCATACATATGTGGTACGCAAGTAAGAGTGCCTGCGCATGCCCCATGTGCCCCACCAAGAGCTTTGCAT
CCCATACAAGTCCCCAAAGTGGAGAACCGAACCAATTCTTCGCGGGCAGAACAAAAGCTTCTGCACACGT
CTCCACTCGAATTTGGAGCCGGCCGGCGTGTGCAAAAGAGGTGAATCGAACGAAAGACCCGTGTGTAAAG
CCGCGTTTCCAAAATGTATAAAACCGAGAGCATCTGGCCAATGTGCATCAGTTGTGGTCAGCAGCAAAAT
CAAGTGAATCATCTCAGTGCAACTAAAGGGGGGATCCGATCTCAATATGAAGTTATGCATATTACTGGCC
GTCGTGGCCTTTGTTGGCCTCTCGCTCGGGACTCATCCCACTGATGTTAGTGCTCTGCAGTATGTTCACC
GCAAACTAAAGGACCCTCTGAATCATCTTCAAGACTGGAAAAAGACGGATCCATGCGCCTCTAACTGGAC
CGGTGTCATCTGCATCCCTGATCCTTCTGATGGCTTTCTTCATGTTAAAGAATTGCGGTTGCTAAACATG
AACCTCACTGGACAACTGGCACCTGAACTCGGCTTACTATCAAATCTTACCATATTGAACTTCATGTGGA
ACGATCTCACCGGTCAGATTCCACCAGAACTAGGAAACTTAACTCATCTCATCTTCTTGCTATTAAGTGG
AAATCAACTGACAGGATCTTTGCCTCAAGAACTCGGTTCTCTTTCCAATCTCTTAATCCTTCAGATAGAT
TACAATGAAATTAGCGGAAAACTTCCAACGTCCTTGGCAAATTTGAAAAAACTGAAGCATTTTCACATGA
ACAATAACTCAATCACGGGTCAGATTCCGCCCGAGTACTCTACCTTAACCAATGTTCTGCACTTCTTGAT
GGACAATAACAAGCTAACTGGTAATCTTCCACCGGAGCTCGCTCAGATGCCAAGCTTGAGAATTCTACAA
TTGGACGGTAGCAACTTTGATGGCACAGAGATCCCATCTTCTTACGGATCGATACCAAATCTCGTCAAAT
TGAGTCTCAGAAACTGCAACCTAGAAGGACCAATTCCTGATTTGAGCAAATCACTGGTTCTCTATTACTT
AGATATTTCCTCCAACAAACTCACAGGAGAAATTCCCAAGAACAAGTTCTCTGCAAACATCACAACTATA
AACTTGTACAACAATTTGCTCAGCGGATCCATTCCTTCTAATTTTTCAGGCCTTCCACGGTTACAGAGAC
TGCAAGTGCAGAACAACAACTTGAGTGGGGAGATTCCTGTGATATGGGAAAATAGGATCTTGAAGGCAGA
GGAAAAACTTATCTTGGACTTGAGGAACAACATGTTTTCAAATGTGTCAAGTGTTCTTCTAAACCCTCCC
TCCAATGTCACAGTCAAGCTTTACGGAAACCCGGTTTGTGCAAATGTTAATGCGGGAAAGTTAGCTGATC
TCTGTGGTATCTCAACGTTAGAAGTGGAATCTCCCGCAACTTCTTCGGAAACCATCTCGACGGGAGACTG
CAAACGTCAGTCGTGCCCCGTAAGCGAAAACTATGACTACGTGATTGGGTCTCCAGTTGCATGTTTCTGC
GCTGCACCACTTGGCATTGATCTTCGGCTTAGGAGTCCAAGTTTCTCGGACTTTCGACCTTACAAAGTCT
CCTACATGCTCGATGTAGCATCCCCGAAAAATCTCGGGATAAACCCGTATCAGATATCTATTGATACATT
TGCATGGCAGTCGGGTCCAAGGCTATTCATGAACATGAAGATTTTCCCTGAGTACAGTGAATTAAACAGT
AAATTCAACAGCACAGAGGTTCAACGTATTGTGGACTTCTTTGCAACTTTCACTCTGAATACTGATGATT
CTCTTGGCCCTTATGAGATTATTAGTATCAACACTGGTGCTTACAAAGACGTTACTATCATATTCCCGAA
AAAGTCGCTGGAGGTGCTGTTCCAGGGACCAGGGAGCGACAAAACTCACACATGCCCACCGTGCCCAGCA
CCTGAACTCCTGGGGGGACCGTCAGTCTTCCTCTTCCCCCCAAAACCCAAGGACACCCTCATGATCTCCC
GGACCCCTGAGGTCACATGCGTGGTGGTGGACGTGAGCCACGAAGACCCTGAGGTCAAGTTCAACTGGTA
CGTGGACGGCGTGGAGGTGCATAATGCCAAGACAAAGCCGCGGGAGGAGCAGTACAACAGCACGTACCGT
GTGGTCAGCGTCCTCACCGTCCTGCACCAGGACTGGCTGAATGGCAAGGAGTACAAGTGCAAGGTCTCCA
ACAAAGCCCTCCCAGCCCCCATCGAGAAAACCATCTCCAAAGCCAAAGGGCAGCCCCGAGAACCACAGGT
GTACACCCTGCCCCCATCCCGGGAGGAGATGACCAAGAACCAGGTCAGCCTGACCTGCCTGGTCAAAGGC
TTCTATCCCAGCGACATCGCCGTGGAGTGGGAGAGCAATGGGCAGCCGGAGAACAACTACAAGACCACGC
CTCCCGTGCTGGACTCCGACGGCTCCTTCTTCCTCTACAGCAAGCTCACCGTGGACAAGAGCAGGTGGCA
GCAGGGGAACGTCTTCTCATGCTCCGTGATGCATGAGGGTCTGCACAACCACTACACGCAGAAGAGCCTC
TCCCTGTCTCCGGGTAAATCTAGAGGGCCCTTCGAAGGTAAGCCTATCCCTAACCCTCTCCTCGGTCTCG
ATTCTACGCGTACCGGTCATCATCACCATCACCATTGAGTTTAAACCCGCTGATCAGCCTCGACTGTGCC
TTCTAAGGCCTGAGCTCGCTGATCAGCCTCGATCGAGGATCCAGACATGATAAGATACATTGATGAGTTT
GGACAAACCACAACTAGAATGCAGTGAAAAAAATGCTTTATTTGTGAAATTTGTGATGCTATTGCTTTAT
TTGTAACCATTATAAGCTGCAATAAACAAGTTAACAACAACAATTGCATTCATTTTATGTTTCAGGTTCA
GGGGGAGGTGTGGGAGGTTTTTTAAAGCAAGTAAAACCTCTACAAATGTGGTATGGCTGATTATGATCAG
TCGACCTGCAGGCATGCAAGCTTGGCGTAATCATGGTCATAGCTGTTTCCTGTGTGAAATTGTTATCCGC
TCACAATTCCACACAACATACGAGCCGGAAGCATAAAGTGTAAAGCCTGGGGTGCCTAATGAGTGAGCTA
ACTCACATTAATTGCGTTGCGCTCACTGCCCGCTTTCCAGTCGGGAAACCTGTCGTGCCAGCTGCATTAA
TGAATCGGCCAACGCGCGGGGAGAGGCGGTTTGCGTATTGGGCGCTCTTCCGCTTCCTCGCTCACTGACT
CGCTGCGCTCGGTCGTTCGGCTGCGGCGAGCGGTATCAGCTCACTCAAAGGCGGTAATACGGTTATCCAC
AGAATCAGGGGATAACGCAGGAAAGAACATGTGAGCAAAAGGCCAGCAAAAGGCCAGGAACCGTAAAAAG
GCCGCGTTGCTGGCGTTTTTCCATAGGCTCCGCCCCCCTGACGAGCATCACAAAAATCGACGCTCAAGTC
AGAGGTGGCGAAACCCGACAGGACTATAAAGATACCAGGCGTTTCCCCCTGGAAGCTCCCTCGTGCGCTC
TCCTGTTCCGACCCTGCCGCTTACCGGATACCTGTCCGCCTTTCTCCCTTCGGGAAGCGTGGCGCTTTCT
CATAGCTCACGCTGTAGGTATCTCAGTTCGGTGTAGGTCGTTCGCTCCAAGCTGGGCTGTGTGCACGAAC
CCCCCGTTCAGCCCGACCGCTGCGCCTTATCCGGTAACTATCGTCTTGAGTCCAACCCGGTAAGACACGA
CTTATCGCCACTGGCAGCAGCCACTGGTAACAGGATTAGCAGAGCGAGGTATGTAGGCGGTGCTACAGAG
TTCTTGAAGTGGTGGCCTAACTACGGCTACACTAGAAGAACAGTATTTGGTATCTGCGCTCTGCTGAAGC
CAGTTACCTTCGGAAAAAGAGTTGGTAGCTCTTGATCCGGCAAACAAACCACCGCTGGTAGCGGTGGTTT
TTTTGTTTGCAAGCAGCAGATTACGCGCAGAAAAAAAGGATCTCAAGAAGATCCTTTGATCTTTTCTACG
GGGTCTGACGCTCAGTGGAACGAAAACTCACGTTAAGGGATTTTGGTCATGAGATTATCAAAAAGGATCT
TCACCTAGATCCTTTTAAATTAAAAATGAAGTTTTAAATCAATCTAAAGTATATATGAGTAAACTTGGTC
TGACAGTTACCAATGCTTAATCAGTGAGGCACCTATCTCAGCGATCTGTCTATTTCGTTCATCCATAGTT
GCCTGACTCCCCGTCGTGTAGATAACTACGATACGGGAGGGCTTACCATCTGGCCCCAGTGCTGCAATGA
TACCGCGAGACCCACGCTCACCGGCTCCAGATTTATCAGCAATAAACCAGCCAGCCGGAAGGGCCGAGCG
CAGAAGTGGTCCTGCAACTTTATCCGCCTCCATCCAGTCTATTAATTGTTGCCGGGAAGCTAGAGTAAGT
AGTTCGCCAGTTAATAGTTTGCGCAACGTTGTTGCCATTGCTACAGGCATCGTGGTGTCACGCTCGTCGT
TTGGTATGGCTTCATTCAGCTCCGGTTCCCAACGATCAAGGCGAGTTACATGATCCCCCATGTTGTGCAA
AAAAGCGGTTAGCTCCTTCGGTCCTCCGATCGTTGTCAGAAGTAAGTTGGCCGCAGTGTTATCACTCATG
GTTATGGCAGCACTGCATAATTCTCTTACTGTCATGCCATCCGTAAGATGCTTTTCTGTGACTGGTGAGT
ACTCAACCAAGTCATTCTGAGAATAGTGTATGCGGCGACCGAGTTGCTCTTGCCCGGCGTCAATACGGGA
TAATACCGCGCCACATAGCAGAACTTTAAAAGTGCTCATCATTGGAAAACGTTCTTCGGGGCGAAAACTC
TCAAGGATCTTACCGCTGTTGAGATCCAGTTCGATGTAACCCACTCGTGCACCCAACTGATCTTCAGCAT
CTTTTACTTTCACCAGCGTTTCTGGGTGAGCAAAAACAGGAAGGCAAAATGCCGCAAAAAAGGGAATAAG
GGCGACACGGAAATGTTGAATACTCATACTCTTCCTTTTTCAATATTATTGAAGCATTTATCAGGGTTAT
TGTCTCATGAGCGGATACATATTTGAATGTATTTAGAAAAATAAACAAATAGGGGTTCCGCGCACATTTC
CCCGAAAAGTGCCACCTGACGTCTAAGAAACCATTATTATCATGACATTAACCTATAAAAATAGGCGTAT
CACGAGGCCCTTTCGTCTCGCGCGTTTCGGTGATGACGGTGAAAACCTCTGACACATGCAGCTCCCGGAG
ACGGTCACAGCTTGTCTGTAAGCGGATGCCGGGAGCAGACAAGCCCGTCAGGGCGCGTCAGCGGGTGTTG
GCGGGTGTCGGGGCTGGCTTAACTATGCGGCATCAGAGCAGATTGTACTGAGAGTGCACCATATGCGGTG
TGAAATACCGCACAGATGCGTAAGGAGAAAATACCGCATCAGGCGCCATTCGCCATTCAGGCTGCGCAAC
TGTTGGGAAGGGCGATCGGTGCGGGCCTCTTCGCTATTACGCCAGCTGGCGAAAGGGGGATGTGCTGCAA
GGCGATTAAGTTGGGTAACGCCAGGGTTTTCCCAGTCACGACGTT
