>Addgene plasmid #115066 | AT5G37450 X025_pECIA2 | depositor partial sequence | sequence record 216768 | insert
CAAGTATCTCTCAGTGCACTAAAGGGGGGATCCGATCTCAATATGAAGTTATGCATATTACTGGCCGTCG
TGGCCTTTGTTGGCCTCTCGCTCGGGACTCATCCCACTGATGTTAGTGCTCTGCAGTATGTTCACCGCAA
ACTAAAGGACCCTCTGAATCATCTTCAAGACTGGAAAAAGACGGATCCATGCGCCTCTAACTGGACCGGT
GTCATCTGCATCCCTGATCCTTCTGATGGCTTTCTTCATGTTAAAGAATTGCGGTTGCTAAACATGAACC
TCACTGGACAACTGGCACCTGAACTCGGCTTACTATCAAATCTTACCATATTGAACTTCATGTGGAACGA
TCTCACCGGTCAGATTCCACCAGAACTAGGAAACTTAACTCATCTCATCTTCTTGCTATTAAGTGGAAAT
CAACTGACAGGATCTTTGCCTCAAGAACTCGGTTCTCTTTCCAATCTCTTAATCCTTCAGATAGATTACA
ATGAAATTAGCGGAAAACTTCCAACGTCCTTGGCAAATTTGAAAAAACTGAAGCATTTTCACATGAACAA
TAACTCAATCACGGGTCAGATTCCGCCCGAGTACTCTACCTTAACCAATGTTCTGCACTTCTTGATGGAC
AATAACAAGCTAACTGGTAATCTTCCACCGGAGCTCGCTCAGATGCCAAGCTTGAGAATTCTACAATTGG
ACGGTAGCAACTTTGATGGCACAGAGATCCCATCTTCTTACGGATCGATACCAAATCTCGTCAAATTGAG
TCTCAGAAACTGCAACCTAGAAAGGACCAATTCCTGATTTGAGCAAATCACTGGTTCTCTATTACTTAGA
TATTTCCTCCAACAAACTCACAGGAGAAATTCCCAAGAACAAGTTCTCTGCAAACATCACAACTATAACT
TGTACAACAATTTGCTCAGCGGATCCATTCCTTCTAATTTTTCAGCCTTCACGGTTACAGAGACTGCAAG
TGCAGACACACTTGAGTGGGGGAGAATCCTGTGAATATGGGAAATAGGATCTGAGCAGAGAAAAACTTAT
TCTGACTGAGACACATGTTTCAATGTGTCAGTGTCCTTCTAAACCTCCTCATGTCCAGGTCAAGCTACGA
TCAGTGGTGCAATGTTAATGGCGGGA
